LOCUS       Exported 1835 bp ds-DNA circular SYN 13-MAY-2021
DEFINITION  Encodes ConR4 as a Type 5 part to be used in the Dueber YTK system.
ACCESSION   .
VERSION     .
KEYWORDS    pYTK070
SOURCE      synthetic DNA construct
  ORGANISM  synthetic DNA construct
REFERENCE   1 (bases 1 to 1835)
  AUTHORS   Lee ME, DeLoache WC, Cervantes B, Dueber JE
  TITLE     A Highly-characterized Yeast Toolkit for Modular, Multi-part
            Assembly.
  JOURNAL   ACS Synth Biol. 2015 Apr 14.
  PUBMED    25871405
REFERENCE   2 (bases 1 to 1835)
  AUTHORS   .
  TITLE     Direct Submission
  JOURNAL   Exported May 13, 2021 from SnapGene Server 1.1.58
            http://www.snapgene.com
FEATURES             Location/Qualifiers
     source          1..1835
                     /organism="synthetic DNA construct"
                     /mol_type="other DNA"
     terminator      200..234
                     /label=lambda t0 terminator
                     /note="minimal transcription terminator from phage lambda
                     (Scholtissek and Grosse, 1987)"
     CDS             complement(305..964)
                     /codon_start=1
                     /gene="cat"
                     /product="chloramphenicol acetyltransferase"
                     /label=CmR
                     /note="confers resistance to chloramphenicol"
                     /translation="MEKKITGYTTVDISQWHRKEHFEAFQSVAQCTYNQTVQLDITAFL
                     KTVKKNKHKFYPAFIHILARLMNAHPEFRMAMKDGELVIWDSVHPCYTVFHEQTETFSS
                     LWSEYHDDFRQFLHIYSQDVACYGENLAYFPKGFIENMFFVSANPWVSFTSFDLNVANM
                     DNFFAPVFTMGKYYTQGDKVLMPLAIQVHHAVCDGFHVGRMLNELQQYCDEWQGGA"
     primer_bind     879..898
                     /label=CAT-R
                     /note="Chloramphenicol resistance gene, reverse primer"
     rep_origin      1146..1734
                     /direction=RIGHT
                     /label=ori
                     /note="high-copy-number ColE1/pMB1/pBR322/pUC origin of
                     replication"
     primer_bind     1635..1654
                     /label=pBR322ori-F
                     /note="pBR322 origin, forward primer"
ORIGIN
        1 tcggtctcag ctgggtatga gacggcctgc actagacgaa ctaggcaaga tgcgtccaat
       61 ccgtctaaac atggtgacaa cgctggacag atgacgtaac accgagccac atcctgaaat
      121 cgaggcaggc taaccgaaac cgtgacaatg caaagagaca gcctgacact agtgcactgc
      181 agtacatgag accagaccaa taaaaaacgc ccggcggcaa ccgagcgttc tgaacaaatc
      241 cagatggagt tctgaggtca ttactggatc tatcaacagg agtccaagcg agctcgatat
      301 caaattacgc cccgccctgc cactcatcgc agtactgttg taattcatta agcattctgc
      361 cgacatggaa gccatcacaa acggcatgat gaacctgaat cgccagcggc atcagcacct
      421 tgtcgccttg cgtataatat ttgcccatgg tgaaaacggg ggcgaagaag ttgtccatat
      481 tggccacgtt taaatcaaaa ctggtgaaac tcacccaggg attggctgaa acgaaaaaca
      541 tattctcaat aaacccttta gggaaatagg ccaggttttc accgtaacac gccacatctt
      601 gcgaatatat gtgtagaaac tgccggaaat cgtcgtggta ttcactccag agcgatgaaa
      661 acgtttcagt ttgctcatgg aaaacggtgt aacaagggtg aacactatcc catatcacca
      721 gctcaccgtc tttcattgcc atacgaaatt ccggatgagc attcatcagg cgggcaagaa
      781 tgtgaataaa ggccggataa aacttgtgct tatttttctt tacggtcttt aaaaaggccg
      841 taatatccag ctgaacggtc tggttatagg tacattgagc aactgactga aatgcctcaa
      901 aatgttcttt acgatgccat tgggatatat caacggtggt atatccagtg atttttttct
      961 ccattttagc ttccttagct cctgaaaatc tcgataactc aaaaaatacg cccggtagtg
     1021 atcttatttc attatggtga aagttggaac ctcttacgtg cccgatcaat catgaccaaa
     1081 atcccttaac gtgagttttc gttccactga gcgtcagacc ccgtagaaaa gatcaaagga
     1141 tcttcttgag atcctttttt tctgcgcgta atctgctgct tgcaaacaaa aaaaccaccg
     1201 ctaccagcgg tggtttgttt gccggatcaa gagctaccaa ctctttttcc gaaggtaact
     1261 ggcttcagca gagcgcagat accaaatact gttcttctag tgtagccgta gttaggccac
     1321 cacttcaaga actctgtagc accgcctaca tacctcgctc tgctaatcct gttaccagtg
     1381 gctgctgcca gtggcgataa gtcgtgtctt accgggttgg actcaagacg atagttaccg
     1441 gataaggcgc agcggtcggg ctgaacgggg ggttcgtgca cacagcccag cttggagcga
     1501 acgacctaca ccgaactgag atacctacag cgtgagctat gagaaagcgc cacgcttccc
     1561 gaagggagaa aggcggacag gtatccggta agcggcaggg tcggaacagg agagcgcacg
     1621 agggagcttc cagggggaaa cgcctggtat ctttatagtc ctgtcgggtt tcgccacctc
     1681 tgacttgagc gtcgattttt gtgatgctcg tcaggggggc ggagcctatg gaaaaacgcc
     1741 agcaacgcgg cctttttacg gttcctggcc ttttgctggc cttttgctca catgttcttt
     1801 cctgcgttat cccctgattc tgtggataac cgtag
//
