[The description below was written by a language model from this plasmid's Addgene catalogue record and the feature table of its GenBank file.]
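Description:
pYTK070 is a small (1,835 bp) circular part plasmid from the modular Yeast Toolkit (YTK), a Golden Gate-style system for multipart assembly of yeast constructs. It is built on the pYTK001 part-entry backbone and is catalogued as a bacterial vector, since its role is to store and propagate a single DNA part in E. coli rather than to express anything itself. Maintenance relies on a high-copy ColE1/pMB1-type origin of replication, and selection is by chloramphenicol through the cat gene encoding chloramphenicol acetyltransferase. A minimal phage lambda t0 transcription terminator is also annotated on the backbone. No yeast origin, yeast marker or promoter driving an insert appears in the feature table.

The payload is ConR4, a synthetic sequence classified as a Type 5 part, which in this toolkit denotes a 3' assembly connector. The insert was introduced into the entry vector through BsmBI sites that were destroyed during cloning, as is typical for type IIS-based part domestication. The connector itself is not annotated in the GenBank feature table, which lists only backbone elements, so its exact position and length are not stated in the record. In use, a Type 5 connector is combined with the other part types (such as a promoter, coding sequence, terminator and a matching 5' connector) to build a transcriptional unit. The connectors flanking each unit then determine the order in which several units are joined in a subsequent multigene assembly. pYTK070 therefore serves as a standardized building block for hierarchical construction of yeast expression plasmids.
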