Addgene plasmid #65177: pYTK070
Purpose: Encodes ConR4 as a Type 5 part to be used in the Dueber YTK system
Depositing lab: John Dueber. Depositing organization: University of California, Berkeley. Publication: A Highly Characterized Yeast Toolkit for Modular, Multipart Assembly. Lee ME, DeLoache WC, Cervantes B, Dueber JE. ACS Synth Biol. 2015 Apr 14. 10.1021/sb500366v PubMed 25871405.
Backbone
  Vector backbone: pYTK001
  Vector type: Bacterial Expression
Growth in bacteria
  Bacterial resistance: Chloramphenicol, 25 μg/mL
  Growth temperature: 37°C
  Growth strain: DH10B
  Copy number: High Copy
Gene/Insert
  Gene/Insert name: ConR4
  Species: Synthetic
  Cloning method: Restriction Enzyme; 5′ cloning site BsmBI (destroyed during cloning); 3′ cloning site BsmBI (destroyed during cloning)
Terms and licenses: Academic/Nonprofit Terms; Industry Terms: Not Available to Industry
Depositor comments: Type 5 parts are 3' assembly connectors in the Duebery YTK. For more information, please visit the supplemental information in PMID:25871405.
How to cite: pYTK070 was a gift from John Dueber (Addgene plasmid # 65177 ; http://n2t.net/addgene:65177 ; RRID:Addgene_65177)
