>Addgene plasmid #65177 | pYTK070 | addgene partial sequence | sequence record 112743 | CAT-F 5'-GTTTGTGATGGCTTCCATGTC-3'
GAGTGGCAGGGCGGGGCGTAATTTGATATCGAGCTCGCTTGGACTCCTGTTGATAGATCCAGTAATGACC
TCAGAACTCCATCTGGATTTGTTCAGAACGCTCGGTTGCCGCCGGGCGTTTTTTATTGGTCTGGTCTCAT
GTACTGCAGTGCACTAGTGTCAGGCTGTCTCTTTGCATTGTCACGGTTTCGGTTAGCCTGCCTCGATTTC
AGGATGTGGCTCGGTGTTACGTCATCTGTCCAGCGTTGTCACCATGTTTAGACGGATTGGACGCATCTTG
CCTAGTTCGTCTAGTGCAGGCCGTCTCATACCCAGCTGAGACCGACTACGGTTATCCACAGAATCAGGGG
ATAACGCAGGAAAGAACATGTGAGCAAAAGGCCAGCAAAAGGCCAGGAACCGTAAAAAGGCCGCGTTGCT
GGCGTTTTTCCATAGGCTCCGCCCCCCTGACGAGCATCACAAAAATCGACGCTCAAGTCAGAGGTGGCGA
AACCCGACAGGACTATAAAGATACCAGGCGTTTCCCCCTGGAAGCTCCCTCGTGCGCTCTCCTGTTCCGA
CCCTGCCGCTTACCGGATACCTGTCCGCCTTTCTCCCTTCGGGAAGCGTGGCGCTTTCTCATAGCTCACG
CTGTAGGTATCTCAGTTCGGTGTAGGTCGTTCGCTCCAAGCTGGGCTGTGTGCACGAACCCCCCGTTCAG
CCCGACCGCTGCGCCTTATCCGGTAACTATCGTCTTGAGTCCAACCCGGTAAGACACGACTTATCGCCAC
TGGCAGCAGCCACTGGTAACAGGATTAGCAGAGCGAGGTATGTAGGCGGTGCTACAGAGTTCTTGAAGTG
GTGGCCTAAC
