>Addgene plasmid #65177 | pYTK070 | addgene partial sequence | sequence record 218303 | pRS414-R 5'-CACCTCTGACTTGAGCGTCG-3'
GCCAGCAACGCGGCCTTTTTACGGTTCCTGGCCTTTTGCTGGCCTTTTGCTCACATGTTCTTTCCTGCGT
TATCCCCTGATTCTGTGGATAACCGTAGTCGGTCTCAGCTGGGTATGAGACGGCCTGCACTAGACGAACT
AGGCAAGATGCGTCCAATCCGTCTAAACATGGTGACAACGCTGGACAGATGACGTAACACCGAGCCACAT
CCTGAAATCGAGGCAGGCTAACCGAAACCGTGACAATGCAAAGAGACAGCCTGACACTAGTGCACTGCAG
TACATGAGACCAGACCAATAAAAAACGCCCGGCGGCAACCGAGCGTTCTGAACAAATCCAGATGGAGTTC
TGAGGTCATTACTGGATCTATCAACAGGAGTCCAAGCGAGCTCGATATCAAATTACGCCCCGCCCTGCCA
CTCATCGCAGTACTGTTGTAATTCATTAAGCATTCTGCCGACATGGAAGCCATCACAAACGGCATGATGA
ACCTGAATCGCCAGCGGCATCAGCACCTTGTCGCCTTGCGTATAATATTTGCCCATGGTGAAAACGGGGG
CGAAGAAGTTGTCCATATTGGCCACGTTTAAATCAAAACTGGTGAAACTCACCCAGGGATTGGCTGAAAC
GAAAAACATATTCTCAATAAACCCTTTAGGGAAATAGGCCAGGTTTTCACCGTAACACGCCACATCTTGC
GAATATATGTGTAGAAACTGCCGGAAATCGTCGTGGTATTCACTCCAGAGCGATGAAAACGTTTCAGTTT
GCTCATGGAAAACGGTGTAACAAGGGTGAACACTATCCCATATCACCAGCTCACCGTCTTTCATTGCCAT
ACGAAATTCCGGATGAGCATTCATCAG
